>Addgene plasmid #158473 | pLEX307-TMPRSS4-blast | addgene full sequence | sequence record 308136 | Addgene NGS Result
CTCGAGGCCTGCAGGTGCAAAGATGGATAAAGTTTTAAACAGAGAGGAATCTTTGCAGCTAATGGACCTT
CTAGGTCTTGAAAGGAGTGGGAATTGGCTCCGGTGCCCGTCAGTGGGCAGAGCGCACATCGCCCACAGTC
CCCGAGAAGTTGGGGGGAGGGGTCGGCAATTGAACCGGTGCCTAGAGAAGGTGGCGCGGGGTAAACTGGG
AAAGTGATGTCGTGTACTGGCTCCGCCTTTTTCCCGAGGGTGGGGGAGAACCGTATATAAGTGCAGTAGT
CGCCGTGAACGTTCTTTTTCGCAACGGGTTTGCCGCCAGAACACAGGTAAGTGCCGTGTGTGGTTCCCGC
GGGCCTGGCCTCTTTACGGGTTATGGCCCTTGCGTGCCTTGAATTACTTCCACCTGGCTGCAGTACGTGA
TTCTTGATCCCGAGCTTCGGGTTGGAAGTGGGTGGGAGAGTTCGAGGCCTTGCGCTTAAGGAGCCCCTTC
GCCTCGTGCTTGAGTTGAGGCCTGGCCTGGGCGCTGGGGCCGCCGCGTGCGAATCTGGTGGCACCTTCGC
GCCTGTCTCGCTGCTTTCGATAAGTCTCTAGCCATTTAAAATTTTTGATGACCTGCTGCGACGCTTTTTT
TCTGGCAAGATAGTCTTGTAAATGCGGGCCAAGATCTGCACACTGGTATTTCGGTTTTTGGGGCCGCGGG
CGGCGACGGGGCCCGTGCGTCCCAGCGCACATGTTCGGCGAGGCGGGGCCTGCGAGCGCGGCCACCGAGA
ATCGGACGGGGGTAGTCTCAAGCTGGCCGGCCTGCTCTGGTGCCTGGCCTCGCGCCGCCGTGTATCGCCC
CGCCCTGGGCGGCAAGGCTGGCCCGGTCGGCACCAGTTGCGTGAGCGGAAAGATGGCCGCTTCCCGGCCC
TGCTGCAGGGAGCTCAAAATGGAGGACGCGGCGCTCGGGAGAGCGGGCGGGTGAGTCACCCACACAAAGG
AAAAGGGCCTTTCCGTCCTCAGCCGTCGCTTCATGTGACTCCACGGAGTACCGGGCGCCGTCCAGGCACC
TCGATTAGTTCTCGAGCTTTTGGAGTACGTCGTCTTTAGGTTGGGGGGAGGGGTTTTATGCGATGGAGTT
TCCCCACACTGAGTGGGTGGAGACTGAAGTTAGGCCAGCTTGGCACTTGATGTAATTCTCCTTGGAATTT
GCCCTTTTTGAGTTTGGATCTTGGTTCATTCTCAAGCCTCAGACAGTGGTTCAAAGTTTTTTTCTTCCAT
TTCAGGTGTCGTGAGGCTAGCATCGATTGATCAACAAGTTTGTACAAAAAAGCAGGCTACAAAATGTTAC
AGGATCCTGACAGTGATCAACCTCTGAACAGCCTCGATGTCAAACCCCTGCGCAAACCCCGTATCCCCAT
GGAGACCTTCAGAAAGGTGGGGATCCCCATCATCATAGCACTACTGAGCCTGGCGAGTATCATCATTGTG
GTTGTCCTCATCAAGGTGATTCTGGATAAATACTACTTCCTCTGCGGGCAGCCTCTCCACTTCATCCCGA
GGAAGCAGCTGTGTGACGGAGAGCTGGACTGTCCCTTGGGGGAGGACGAGGAGCACTGTGTCAAGAGCTT
CCCCGAAGGGCCTGCAGTGGCAGTCCGCCTCTCCAAGGACCGATCCACACTGCAGGTGCTGGACTCGGCC
ACAGGGAACTGGTTCTCTGCCTGTTTCGACAACTTCACAGAAGCTCTCGCTGAGACAGCCTGTAGGCAGA
TGGGCTACAGCAGCAAACCCACTTTCAGAGCTGTGGAGATTGGCCCAGACCAGGATCTGGATGTTGTTGA
AATCACAGAAAACAGCCAGGAGCTTCGCATGCGGAACTCAAGTGGGCCCTGTCTCTCAGGCTCCCTGGTC
TCCCTGCACTGTCTTGCCTGTGGGAAGAGCCTGAAGACCCCCCGTGTGGTGGGTGGGGAGGAGGCCTCTG
TGGATTCTTGGCCTTGGCAGGTCAGCATCCAGTACGACAAACAGCACGTCTGTGGAGGGAGCATCCTGGA
CCCCCACTGGGTCCTCACGGCAGCCCACTGCTTCAGGAAACATACCGATGTGTTCAACTGGAAGGTGCGG
GCAGGCTCAGACAAACTGGGCAGCTTCCCATCCCTGGCTGTGGCCAAGATCATCATCATTGAATTCAACC
CCATGTACCCCAAAGACAATGACATCGCCCTCATGAAGCTGCAGTTCCCACTCACTTTCTCAGGCACAGT
CAGGCCCATCTGTCTGCCCTTCTTTGATGAGGAGCTCACTCCAGCCACCCCACTCTGGATCATTGGATGG
GGCTTTACGAAGCAGAATGGAGGGAAGATGTCTGACATACTGCTGCAGGCGTCAGTCCAGGTCATTGACA
GCACACGGTGCAATGCAGACGATGCGTACCAGGGGGAAGTCACCGAGAAGATGATGTGTGCAGGCATCCC
GGAAGGGGGTGTGGACACCTGCCAGGGTGACAGTGGTGGGCCCCTGATGTACCAATCTGACCAGTGGCAT
GTGGTGGGCATCGTTAGCTGGGGCTATGGCTGCGGGGGCCCGAGCACCCCAGGAGTATACACCAAGGTCT
CAGCCTATCTCAACTGGATCTACAATGTCTGGAAGGCTGAGCTGTAAAACCCAGCTTTCTTGTACAAAGT
GGTTGATATCGGTAAGCCTATCCCTAACCCTCTCCTCGGTCTCGATTCTACGTAGTAATGAACTAGTACC
GGTTAAGTCGACAATCAACGCGTTAAGTCGACAATCAACCTCTGGATTACAAAATTTGTGAAAGATTGAC
TGGTATTCTTAACTATGTTGCTCCTTTTACGCTATGTGGATACGCTGCTTTAATGCCTTTGTATCATGCT
ATTGCTTCCCGTATGGCTTTCATTTTCTCCTCCTTGTATAAATCCTGGTTGCTGTCTCTTTATGAGGAGT
TGTGGCCCGTTGTCAGGCAACGTGGCGTGGTGTGCACTGTGTTTGCTGACGCAACCCCCACTGGTTGGGG
CATTGCCACCACCTGTCAGCTCCTTTCCGGGACTTTCGCTTTCCCCCTCCCTATTGCCACGGCGGAACTC
ATCGCCGCCTGCCTTGCCCGCTGCTGGACAGGGGCTCGGCTGTTGGGCACTGACAATTCCGTGGTGTTGT
CGGGGAAATCATCGTCCTTTCCTTGGCTGCTCGCCTGTGTTGCCACCTGGATTCTGCGCGGGACGTCCTT
CTGCTACGTCCCTTCGGCCCTCAATCCAGCGGACCTTCCTTCCCGCGGCCTGCTGCCGGCTCTGCGGCCT
CTTCCGCGTCTTCGCCTTCGCCCTCAGACGAGTCGGATCTCCCTTTGGGCCGCCTCCCCGCGTCGACTTT
AAGACCAATGACTTACAAGGCAGCTGTAGATCTTAGCCACTTTTTAAAAGAAAAGGGGGGACTGGAAGGG
CTAATTCACTCCCAACGAAGACAAGATCTGCTTTTTGCTTGTACTGGGTCTCTCTGGTTAGACCAGATCT
GAGCCTGGGAGCTCTCTGGCTAACTAGGGAACCCACTGCTTAAGCCTCAATAAAGCTTGCCTTGAGTGCT
TCAAGTAGTGTGTGCCCGTCTGTTGTGTGACTCTGGTAACTAGAGATCCCTCAGACCCTTTTAGTCAGTG
TGGAAAATCTCTAGCAGTACGTATAGTAGTTCATGTCATCTTATTATTCAGTATTTATAACTTGCAAAGA
AATGAATATCAGAGAGTGAGAGGAACTTGTTTATTGCAGCTTATAATGGTTACAAATAAAGCAATAGCAT
CACAAATTTCACAAATAAAGCATTTTTTTCACTGCATTCTAGTTGTGGTTTGTCCAAACTCATCAATGTA
TCTTATCATGTCTGGCTCTAGCTATCCCGCCCCTAACTCCGCCCATCCCGCCCCTAACTCCGCCCAGTTC
CGCCCATTCTCCGCCCCATGGCTGACTAATTTTTTTTATTTATGCAGAGGCCGAGGCCGCCTCGGCCTCT
GAGCTATTCCAGAAGTAGTGAGGAGGCTTTTTTGGAGGCCTAGGGACGTACCCAATTCGCCCTATAGTGA
GTCGTATTACGCGCGCTCACTGGCCGTCGTTTTACAACGTCGTGACTGGGAAAACCCTGGCGTTACCCAA
CTTAATCGCCTTGCAGCACATCCCCCTTTCGCCAGCTGGCGTAATAGCGAAGAGGCCCGCACCGATCGCC
CTTCCCAACAGTTGCGCAGCCTGAATGGCGAATGGG
[124 nt withheld, positions 4237-4360]
C
[91 nt withheld, positions 4362-4452]
A
[49 nt withheld, positions 4454-4502]
CCTTTGACGTTGGAGTCCACGTTCTTT
[37 nt withheld, positions 4530-4566]
ACCCTATCTCGGTCTATTCTTTTGATTTATAAGGGATTTTGCCGATTTCGGCCTATTGGTTAAAAAATGA
GCTGATTTAACAAAAATTTAACGCGAATTTTAACAAAATATTAACGCTTACAATTTAGGTGGCACTTTTC
GGGGAAATGTGCGCGGAACCCCTATTTGTTTATTTTTCTAAATACATTCAAATATGTATCCGCTCATGAG
ACAATAACCCTGATAAATGCTTCAATAATATTGAAAAAGGAAGAGTATGAGTATTCAACATTTCCGTGTC
GCCCTTATTCCCTTTTTTGCGGCATTTTGCCTTCCTGTTTTTGCTCACCCAGAAACGCTGGTGAAAGTAA
AAGATGCTGAAGATCAGTTGGGTGCACGAGTGGGTTACATCGAACTGGATCTCAACAGCGGTAAGATCCT
TGAGAGTTTTCGCCCCGAAGAACGTTTTCCAATGATGAGCACTTTTAAAGTTCTGCTATGTGGCGCGGTA
TTATCCCGTATTGACGCCGGGCAAGAGCAACTCGGTCGCCGCATACACTATTCTCAGAATGACTTGGTTG
AGTACTCACCAGTCACAGAAAAGCATCTTACGGATGGCATGACAGTAAGAGAATTATGCAGTGCTGCCAT
AACCATGAGTGATAACACTGCGGCCAACTTACTTCTGACAACGATCGGAGGACCGAAGGAGCTAACCGCT
TTTTTGCACAACATGGGGGATCATGTAACTCGCCTTGATCGTTGGGAACCGGAGCTGAATGAAGCCATAC
CAAACGACGAGCGTGACACCACGATGCCTGTAGCAATGGCAACAACGTTGCGCAAACTATTAACTGGCGA
ACTACTTACTCTAGCTTCCCGGCAACAATTAATAGACTGGATGGAGGCGGATAAAGTTGCAGGACCACTT
CTGCGCTCGGCCCTTCCGGCTGGCTGGTTTATTGCTGATAAATCTGGAGCCGGTGAGCGTGGGTCTCGCG
GTATCATTGCAGCACTGGGGCCAGATGGTAAGCCCTCCCGTATCGTAGTTATCTACACGACGGGGAGTCA
GGCAACTATGGATGAACGAAATAGACAGATCGCTGAGATAGGTGCCTCACTGATTAAGCATTGGTAACTG
TCAGACCAAGTTTACTCATATATACTTTAGATTGATTTAAAACTTCATTTTTAATTTAAAAGGATCTAGG
TGAAGATCCTTTTTGATAATCTCATGACCAAAATCCCTTAACGTGAGTTTTCGTTCCACTGAGCGTCAGA
CCCCGTAGAAAAGATCAAAGGATCTTCTTGAGATCCTTTTTTTCTGCGCGTAATCTGCTGCTTGCAAACA
AAAAAACCACCGCTACCAGCGGTGGTTTGTTTGCCGGATCAAGAGCTACCAACTCTTTTTCCGAAGGTAA
CTGGCTTCAGCAGAGCGCAGATACCAAATACTGTTCTTCTAGTGTAGCCGTAGTTAGGCCACCACTTCAA
GAACTCTGTAGCACCGCCTACATACCTCGCTCTGCTAATCCTGTTACCAGTGGCTGCTGCCAGTGGCGAT
AAGTCGTGTCTTACCGGGTTGGACTCAAGACGATAGTTACCGGATAAGGCGCAGCGGTCGGGCTGAACGG
GGGGTTCGTGCACACAGCCCAGCTTGGAGCGAACGACCTACACCGAACTGAGATACCTACAGCGTGAGCT
ATGAGAAAGCGCCACGCTTCCCGAAGGGAGAAAGGCGGACAGGTATCCGGTAAGCGGCAGGGTCGGAACA
GGAGAGCGCACGAGGGAGCTTCCAGGGGGAAACGCCTGGTATCTTTATAGTCCTGTCGGGTTTCGCCACC
TCTGACTTGAGCGTCGATTTTTGTGATGCTCGTCAGGGGGGCGGAGCCTATGGAAAAACGCCAGCAACGC
GGCCTTTTTACGGTTCCTGGCCTTTTGCTGGCCTTTTGCTCACATGTTCTTTCCTGCGTTATCCCCTGAT
TCTGTGGATAACCGTATTACCGCCTTTGAGTGAGCTGATACCGCTCGCCGCAGCCGAACGACCGAGCGCA
GCGAGTCAGTGAGCGAGGAAGCGGAAGAGCGCCCAATACGCAAACCGCCTCTCCCCGCGCGTTGGCCGAT
TCATTAATGCAGCTGGCACGACAGGTTTCCCGACTGGAAAGCGGGCAGTGAGCGCAACGCAATTAATGTG
AGTTAGCTCACTCATTAGGCACCCCAGGCTTTACACTTTATGCTTCCGGCTCGTATGTTGTGTGGAATTG
TGAGCGGATAACAATTTCACACAGGAAACAGCTATGACCATGATTACGCCAAGCGCGCAATTAACCCTCA
CTAAAGGGAACAAAAGCTGGAGCTGCAAGCTTAATGTAGTCTTATGCAATACTCTTGTAGTCTTGCAACA
TGGTAACGATGAGTTAGCAACATGCCTTACAAGGAGAGAAAAAGCACCGTGCATGCCGATTGGTGGAAGT
AAGGTGGTACGATCGTGCCTTATTAGGAAGGCAACAGACGGGTCTGACATGGATTGGACGAACCACTGAA
TTGCCGCATTGCAGAGATATTGTATTTAAGTGCCTAGCTCGATACATAAACGGGTCTCTCTGGTTAGACC
AGATCTGAGCCTGGGAGCTCTCTGGCTAACTAGGGAACCCACTGCTTAAGCCTCAATAAAGCTTGCCTTG
AGTGCTTCAAGTAGTGTGTGCCCGTCTGTTGTGTGACTCTGGTAACTAGAGATCCCTCAGACCCTTTTAG
TCAGTGTGGAAAATCTCTAGCAGTGGCGCCCGAACAGGGACTTGAAAGCGAAAGGGAAACCAGAGGAGCT
CTCTCGACGCAGGACTCGGCTTGCTGAAGCGCGCACGGCAAGAGGCGAGGGGCGGCGACTGGTGAGTACG
CCAAAAATTTTGACTAGCGGAGGCTAGAAGGAGAGAGATGGGTGCGAGAGCGTCAGTATTAAGCGGGGGA
GAATTAGATCGCGATGGGAAAAAATTCGGTTAAGGCCAGGGGGAAAGAAAAAATATAAATTAAAACATAT
AGTATGGGCAAGCAGGGAGCTAGAACGATTCGCAGTTAATCCTGGCCTGTTAGAAACATCAGAAGGCTGT
AGACAAATACTGGGACAGCTACAACCATCCCTTCAGACAGGATCAGAAGAACTTAGATCATTATATAATA
CAGTAGCAACCCTCTATTGTGTGCATCAAAGGATAGAGATAAAAGACACCAAGGAAGCTTTAGACAAGAT
AGAGGAAGAGCAAAACAAAAGTAAGACCACCGCACAGCAAGCGGCCGCTGATCTTCAGACCTGGAGGAGG
AGATATGAGGGACAATTGGAGAAGTGAATTATATAAATATAAAGTAGTAAAAATTGAACCATTAGGAGTA
GCACCCACCAAGGCAAAGAGAAGAGTGGTGCAGAGAGAAAAAAGAGCAGTGGGAATAGGAGCTTTGTTCC
TTGGGTTCTTGGGAGCAGCAGGAAGCACTATGGGCGCAGCGTCAATGACGCTGACGGTACAGGCCAGACA
ATTATTGTCTGGTATAGTGCAGCAGCAGAACAATTTGCTGAGGGCTATTGAGGCGCAACAGCATCTGTTG
CAACTCACAGTCTGGGGCATCAAGCAGCTCCAGGCAAGAATCCTGGCTGTGGAAAGATACCTAAAGGATC
AACAGCTCCTGGGGATTTGGGGTTGCTCTGGAAAACTCATTTGCACCACTGCTGTGCCTTGGAATGCTAG
TTGGAGTAATAAATCTCTGGAACAGATTTGGAATCACACGACCTGGATGGAGTGGGACAGAGAAATTAAC
AATTACACAAGCTTAATACACTCCTTAATTGAAGAATCGCAAAACCAGCAAGAAAAGAATGAACAAGAAT
TATTGGAATTAGATAAATGGGCAAGTTTGTGGAATTGGTTTAACATAACAAATTGGCTGTGGTATATAAA
ATTATTCATAATGATAGTAGGAGGCTTGGTAGGTTTAAGAATAGTTTTTGCTGTACTTTCTATAGTGAAT
AGAGTTAGGCAGGGATATTCACCATTATCGTTTCAGACCCACCTCCCAACCCCGAGGGGACCCATGCATT
GCATCTCAATTAGTCAGCAACCAGGTGTGGAAAGTCCCCAGGCTCCCCAGCAGGCAGAAGTATGCAAAGC
ATGCGTCTCAATTAGTCAGCAACCATAGTCCCGCCCCTAACTCCGCCCATCCCGCCCCTAACTCCGCCCA
GTTCCGCCCATTCTCCGCCCCATGGCTGACTAATTTTTTTTATTTATGCAGAGGCCGAGGCCGCCTCGGC
CTCTGAGCTATTCCAGAAGTAGTGAGGAGGCTTTTTTGGAGGCCTAGGCTTTTGCAAAAAGCTTTCTAGA
GGTACCGTGGCCACCATGGCCAAGCCTTTGTCTCAAGAAGAATCCACCCTCATTGAAAGAGCAACGGCTA
CAATCAACAGCATCCCCATCTCTGAAGACTACAGCGTCGCCAGCGCAGCTCTCTCTAGCGACGGCCGCAT
CTTCACTGGTGTCAATGTATATCATTTTACTGGGGGACCTTGTGCAGAACTCGTGGTGCTGGGCACTGCT
GCTGCTGCGGCAGCTGGCAACCTGACTTGTATCGTCGCGATCGGAAATGAGAACAGGGGCATCTTGAGCC
CCTGCGGACGGTGCCGACAGGTGCTTCTCGATCTGCATCCTGGGATCAAAGCCATAGTGAAGGACAGTGA
TGGACAGCCGACGGCAGTTGGGATTCGTGAATTGCTGCCCTCTGGTTATGTGTGGGAGGGCTAAGTTAAC
GAATTCTAGATCTTGAGACAAATGGCAGTATTCATCCACAATTTTAAAAGAAAAGGGGGGATTGGGGGGT
ACAGTGCAGGGGAAAGAATAGTAGACATAATAGCAACAGACATACAAACTAAAGAATTACAAAAACAAAT
TACAAAAATTCAAAATTTTCGGGTTTATTACAGGGACAGCAGAGATCCACTTTGGCGCCGG
Features (pLannotate 1.2.2; 33 found; start..end, strand, type, name):
     23..89      +  CDS            small t antigen (fragment): SV40 (simian virus 40) small t antigen
     96..1274    +  promoter       EF-1α promoter: strong constitutive promoter for human elongation factor EF-1α
   1294..1318    +  protein_bind   attB1: mutant version of attB; recombination site for the Gateway® BP reaction BP Clonase™
   1324..2634    +  CDS            TMPRSS4: TMPS4_HUMAN - Also known as TMPRSS3 From Homo sapiens (Human).
   2639..2663    -  protein_bind   attB2: mutant version of attB; recombination site for the Gateway® BP reaction BP Clonase™
   2671..2712    +  CDS            V5 tag: epitope tag from simian virus 5
   2763..3351    +  misc_feature   WPRE: woodchuck hepatitis virus posttranscriptional regulatory element
   3402..3421    +  misc_feature   cPPT/CTS (fragment): central polypurine tract and central termination sequence of HIV-1
   3423..3656    +  LTR            3' LTR (ΔU3): self-inactivating 3' long terminal repeat (LTR) from HIV-1
   3734..3855    +  polyA_signal   SV40 poly(A) signal: SV40 polyadenylation signal
   3895..4030    +  rep_origin     SV40 ori: SV40 origin of replication
   4051..4069    -  promoter       T7 promoter: promoter for bacteriophage T7 RNA polymerase
   4077..4232    +  CDS            lacZα (fragment): LacZα fragment of β-galactosidase; lacZ fragment
   4237..4665    +  rep_origin     f1 ori (sequence partly withheld): f1 bacteriophage origin of replication; arrow indicates direction of (+) strand synthesis
   4718..4822    +  promoter       AmpR promoter: bla
   4823..5683    +  CDS            AmpR: β-lactamase; bla; confers resistance to ampicillin, carbenicillin, and related antibiotics
   5854..6442    +  rep_origin     ori: high-copy-number ColE1/pMB1/pBR322/pUC origin of replication
   6625..6717    +  CDS            lacI (fragment): lac repressor; lacI; The lac repressor binds to the lac operator to inhibit transcription in E. coli. This inhibition can be relieved by adding lactose or isopropyl-β-D-thiogalactopyranoside (IPTG).
   6730..6751    +  protein_bind   CAP binding site: CAP binding activates transcription in the presence of cAMP. E. coli catabolite activator protein
   6766..6796    +  promoter       lac promoter: promoter for the E. coli lac operon
   6804..6820    +  protein_bind   lac operator: The lac repressor binds to the lac operator to inhibit transcription in E. coli. This inhibition can be relieved by adding lactose or isopropyl-β-D-thiogalactopyranoside (IPTG). lac repressor encoded by lacI
   6865..6883    +  promoter       T3 promoter: promoter for bacteriophage T3 RNA polymerase
   6911..7137    +  promoter       RSV promoter: Rous sarcoma virus enhancer/promoter
   7138..7318    +  LTR            5' LTR (truncated): truncated 5' long terminal repeat (LTR) from HIV-1
   7365..7490    +  misc_feature   HIV-1 Ψ: packaging signal of human immunodeficiency virus type 1
   7474..7837    +  CDS            HIV-1 gag (fragment): gag protein from human immunodeficiency virus 1; gag
   7983..8216    +  misc_feature   RRE: The Rev response element (RRE) of HIV-1 allows for Rev-dependent mRNA export from the nucleus to the cytoplasm.
   8593..8619    +  CDS            Rev (fragment): human immunodeficiency virus 1 (HIV-1) Rev protein; rev; enhances nuclear export of unspliced and incompletely spliced viral mRNAs
   8626..8649    +  promoter       SV40 promoter (fragment): SV40 early promoter
   8650..8721    +  promoter       SV40 promoter (fragment): SV40 enhancer and early promoter
   8745..8880    +  rep_origin     SV40 ori: SV40 origin of replication
   8922..9320    +  CDS            BSD: blasticidin S deaminase; Aspergillus terreus BSD; confers resistance to blasticidin
   9368..9485    +  misc_feature   cPPT/CTS: central polypurine tract and central termination sequence of HIV-1
