[The description below was written by a language model from this plasmid's Addgene catalogue record and pLannotate feature annotations shown in this document.]
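Description:
pLEX307-TMPRSS4-blast is a lentiviral transfer plasmid on the pLEX307 backbone, built for constitutive expression of human TMPRSS4, a type II transmembrane serine protease, in mammalian cells. In bacteria it is maintained through a high-copy ColE1/pUC-type origin with ampicillin resistance (AmpR/β-lactamase). An f1 origin and remnants of a lac/T7/T3 cloning region are also present in the backbone.

The viral portion has a third-generation, self-inactivating layout. An RSV promoter fused to a truncated HIV-1 5' LTR drives genomic RNA production in packaging cells, followed by the Ψ packaging signal with a partial gag sequence, the Rev response element for Rev-dependent nuclear export, and a ΔU3 3' LTR that leaves the integrated provirus without LTR promoter activity. Between the LTRs lie two expression units. An SV40 early promoter/origin region drives blasticidin S deaminase (BSD), which allows selection of transduced cells. After a cPPT/CTS element, the EF-1α promoter drives the TMPRSS4 coding sequence. The insert was introduced by Gateway recombination and is flanked by attB1 and attB2 sites. A V5 epitope tag sequence lies just downstream of attB2, but the record does not say whether the insert reads through into it. A WPRE follows to enhance transcript stability and expression, and an SV40 poly(A) signal sits beyond the 3' LTR.

The depositors caution that the pLEX307 backbone is prone to recombination, usually between the LTRs and occasionally between the Gateway sites, so plasmid integrity should be verified. The record gives no specific application beyond stable or transient TMPRSS4 expression by lentiviral transduction.
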