Addgene plasmid #158473: pLEX307-TMPRSS4-blast
Purpose: Constitutive lentiviral expression of human TMPRSS4.
Depositing lab: Alejandro Chavez & Sho Iketani. Depositing organization: Columbia University.
Backbone
  Vector backbone: pLEX307
  Vector type: Mammalian Expression, Lentiviral
  Selectable markers: Blasticidin
Growth in bacteria
  Bacterial resistance: Ampicillin, 100 μg/mL
  Growth temperature: 30°C
  Growth strain: NEB Stable
  Copy number: High Copy
Gene/Insert
  Gene/Insert name: TMPRSS4
  Species: H. sapiens (human)
  Entrez Gene: TMPRSS4 (a.k.a. CAP2, CAPH2, MT-SP2, TMPRSS3)
  Cloning method: Gateway Cloning
  Sequencing primers: 5′ EF1a-F; 3′ WPRE-R
Terms and licenses: Academic/Nonprofit Terms; Industry Terms: Not Available to Industry
Depositor comments: The authors have noticed that recombination within the pLEX307 backbone can occur. All users are advised to sequence the vectors and restriction digest them and run them on a gel to ensure they show the expected full length insert and plasmid size. In cases where recombination has occurred, it is typically between the viral LTR elements in the vector, although recombination between the gateway cloning sites has also been observed.
How to cite: pLEX307-TMPRSS4-blast was a gift from Alejandro Chavez & Sho Iketani (Addgene plasmid # 158473 ; http://n2t.net/addgene:158473 ; RRID:Addgene_158473)
